>Addgene plasmid #156362 | pAB184e2 | addgene full sequence | sequence record 317768 | Addgene NGS Result
CTGCTAGACCCTCTGTAAATTCCGCTAGACCTTTGTGTGTTTTTTTTGTTTATATTCAAGTGGTTATAAT
TTATAGAATAAAGAAAGAATAAAAAAAGATAAAAAGAATAGATCCCAGCCCTGTGTATAACTCACTACTT
TAGTCAGTTCCGCAGTATTACAAAAGGATGTCGCAAACGCTGTTTGCTCCTCTACAAAACAGACCTTAAA
ACCCTAAAGGCTTAAGTAGCACCCTCGCAAGCTCGGGCAAATCGCTGAATATTCCTTTTGTCTCCGACCA
TCAGGCACCTGAGTCGCTGTCTTTTTCGTGACATTCAGTTCGCTGCGCTCACGGCTCTGGCAGTGAATGG
GGGTAAATGGCACTACAGGCGCCTTTTATGGATTCATGCAAGGAAACTACCCATAATACAAGAAAAGCCC
GTCACGGGCTTCTCAGGGCGTTTTATGGCGGGTCTGCTATGTGGTGCTATCTGACTTTTTGCTGTTCAGC
AGTTCCTGCCCTCTGATTTTCCAGTCTGACCACTTCGGATTATCCCGTGACAGGTCATTCAGACTGGCTA
ATGCACCCAGTAAGGCAGCGGTATCATCAACAGGCTTACCCGTCTTACTGTCAAGAGGACATCCGGTCAA
ATAAAACGAAAGGCTCAGTCGAAAGACTGGGCCTTTCGTTTTGCTGAGGAGACTTAGGGACCCTTTATGA
CAACTTGACGGCTACATCATTCACTTTTTCTTCACAACCGGCACGGAACTCGCTCGGGCTGGCCCCGGTG
CATTTTTTAAATACCCGCGAGAAATAGAGTTGATCGTCAAAACCAACATTGCGACCGACGGTGGCGATAG
GCATCCGGGTGGTGCTCAAAAGCAGCTTCGCCTGGCTGATACGTTGGTCCTCGCGCCAGCTTAAGACGCT
AATCCCTAACTGCTGGCGGAAAAGATGTGACAGACGCGACGGCGACAAGCAAACATGCTGTGCGACGCTG
GCGATATCAAAATTGCTGTCTGCCAGGTGATCGCTGATGTACTGACAAGCCTCGCGTACCCGATTATCCA
TCGGTGGATGGAGCGACTCGTTAATCGCTTCCATGCGCCGCAGTAACAATTGCTCAAGCAGATTTATCGC
CAGCAGCTCCGAATAGCGCCCTTCCCCTTGCCCGGCGTTAATGATTTGCCCAAACAGGTCGCTGAAATGC
GGCTGGTGCGCTTCATCCGGGCGAAAGAACCCCGTATTGGCAAATATTGACGGCCAGTTAAGCCATTCAT
GCCAGTAGGCGCGCGGACGAAAGTAAACCCACTGGTGATACCATTCGCGAGCCTCCGGATGACGACCGTA
GTGATGAATCTCTCCTGGCGGGAACAGCAAAATATCACCCGGTCGGCAAACAAATTCTCGTCCCTGATTT
TTCACCACCCCCTGACCGCGAATGGTGAGATTGAGAATATAACCTTTCATTCCCAGCGGTCGGTCGATAA
AAAAATCGAGATAACCGTTGGCCTCAATCGGCGTTAAACCCGCCACCAGATGGGCATTAAACGAGTATCC
CGGCAGCAGGGGATCATTTTGCGCTTCAGCCATACTTTTCATACTCCCACCATTCAGAGAAGAAACCAAT
TGTCCATATTGCATCAGACATTGCCGTCACTGCGTCTTTTACTGGCTCTTCTCGCTAACCCAACCGGTAA
CCCCGCTTATTAAAAGCATTCTGTAACAAAGCGGGACCAAAGCCATGACAAAAACGCGTAACAAAAGTGT
CTATAATCACGGCAGAAAAGTCCACATTGATTATTTGCACGGCGTCACACTTTGCTATGCCATAGCATTT
TTATCCATAAGATTAGCGGATCCTACCTGACGCTTTTTATCGCAACTCTCTACTGTTTCTCCATACCCGT
TTTACCTGCAGGTGCAGTCAAAACTCCAAGGAGTTATCGTGGCCAACATCAAGTCTGCCCAGAAGCGTGC
GCTTCAATCCGAAAAACGTCGTCTGCACAACAACAGCCTACGTTCTAAAGTACGTACCAGCATCAAGCGT
GTACTTAAAGAAGTACAAACTGGTGACTGGGAAAAAGCTATGGCTGCTTTCCAAGCTGCACAGCCAGTTA
TTGATCGCATTGCTGACAAGGGTGTTTTCAACAAGAACTGGGCTGCTCGTACTAAGAGCCGTCTGAACGC
TCGTGTTAAAGCACTTAAAGCTTCCTAAGTTTTAGGTTTTAAAGGAAAGACTCGTAATGGTAACCATTCG
TTTAGCACGTGGTGGCGCAAAAAAGCGTCCGTTTTATCACCTACACGTAACTGATTCACGTAATGCACGT
GATGGTCGTTACATTGAGCGCCTAGGTTTCTTTAACCCTGTAGCTCAAGGTAATGCAGAGCGTCTACGTA
TTGATACTGATCGTCTACAGCACTGGGTTGCTCAAGGCGCACAGTTGTCAGAGCGTGTTGCTAAGTTAGT
AAAAGAAGCAGCTAAGCAGCAGTAATTACTGCTTAAAATCGAGTAAATAATACATGACACAATCCTTTGC
CGAACTCTTTGAAGAAAGCTTGCAAACAGTCAATATGGAAGTGGGCTCTATCATTAAAGCCACTATTGTT
GATGTTGATGGTGACTGGGTTACCGTTAACGCTGGCTTAAAGTCGGAAGGTGTTATCCACCGCAATCAGT
TTGAAAGCGGTGAAGATCTAACCGTTGGTTCACAAGTGCTAGTAGCACTAGAAACCGTAGAAGATGGTTT
CGGTGAAACCCGTCTATCCCGTGAAAAAGCACGTCGTGCTGAGTCTTGGATTGAGCTAGAAGAAGCTTTC
GAGAAGAGCGAAATCGTCAAGGGTATTATCAATGGCAAGGTCAAGGGTGGCTTTACAGTTGATATCAATA
CCATCCGTGCCTTCCTACCAGGTTCACTTGTTGATGTACGCCCAGTGCGTGACACAGCACACCTAGAATA
CAAAGAACTCGATTTCAAAGTTATCAAGCTAGATGCTAAGCGTAACAACGTGGTTGTTTCTCGCCGTGCC
GTACTAGAAGCAGAAAACTCAGCAGAGCGTGAAGAACTGCTTGCTAACCTAGCTGAAGGCCAAGAAGTTA
AAGGTATCGTTAAGAACCTTACTGATTACGGTGCCTTCGTTGACTTGGGCGGCGTAGACGGTCTACTACA
CATCACTGATATGGCTTGGAAGCGTATTAAGCATCCTTCTGAAATTGTTGCTGTGGGTGATGAAATCAAC
GTTAAGGTTCTTAAGTTTGATCGCGAGCGTAACCGTGTATCATTAGGTCTTAAGCAGTTGGGTGAAGATC
CATGGATTCAAATTAAAGCACGTTACCCTGAGTCTTCAATCATTAAGGCACGTATCACTAACCTAACCGA
TTACGGTTGCTTCGCTGAGCTAGAAGAAGGCGTTGAAGGTTTAGTACACGTTTCTGAAATGGACTGGACT
AACAAAAACGTTAATCCTAAGCAGGTTGTTAACCTAGGTGACGAAGTAGAAGTAATGATTCTAGACATCG
ACGAAGAACGTCGTCGTATTTCTCTAGGTATCAAGCAGTGCCGCGCTAATCCTTGGGAAGAGTTCTCAAG
CAAGTACAACAAAGGCGACAAAGTTTCTGGCGCTATCAAGTCAATCACTGACTTCGGTATCTTTGTTGGC
TTAAATGGCGGTATCGATGGTCTAGTTCACCTGTCTGATATTTCTTGGAATGATACTGGGGAAGAAGCCG
TACGTAAGTTCAAGAAAGGCGAAGAAGTTGAAACAATCATTCTTTCGATTGACCCAGAGCGTGAGCGTAT
CTCGCTAGGTGTTAAGCAACTTGAAAGCGATCCTTTCAATGAGTTCTTAGCACTAAACGACAAAGGCTCT
ATCGTTAAAGGTAAGGTTTCTGCAGTTGAAGCTAAAGAAGCCGTTGTTGACCTAACAGATGAAGTGCAAG
CGATTCTAAAAGCATCTGAAATTAGTGCTGAGCGTGTTGAAGATGCGCGTAATGCTCTAAAAGAAGGCGA
TGAAGTTGAAGCACGTATTATCAACGTTGATCGTAAGAATCGTGTGATTAGCTTGTCTATTAAAGCCAAA
GATAAAGTTGAAGCTGAACAAGCGGTTGCTACTCAGCGTGAAGCTCAGGCTGAACTTGCAGGTCCAACCA
CTATTGGTGACCTAATCAAGCAAAAAATGGAAAATAACTAATACTAATCAGCGACTGTGGAGTTTTAAAA
TGTTAACTACTGAACGTAAAGCTGAAATCGTAAAAGAATTCGCGCGTGCTGAAAATGATACCGGCTCACC
TGAAGTACAGGTTGCCTTGCTAACTTTTGATATCAATGCACTACAATCTCACTTCGAAACTAACAAAAAA
GATCACCACAGCCGTCGTGGTCTAATTCGTAAGGTTAGTCAGCGTCGTAAGCTGCTAGACTACTTGAAGA
AAAAAGACGTAACGCGTTATGCAGATCTAATTAAGCGTTTAGGTCTACGTCGCTAAGTTATAGAACTTAA
TTAACGGCACTCCTCAGCCAAGTCAAAAGCCTCCGGTCGGAGGCTTTTGACTACATGCCCATGGCGTTTA
CGCCCCGCCCTGCCACTCATCGCAGTACTGTTGTAATTCATTAAGCATTCTGCCGACATGGAAGCCATCA
CAAACGGCATGATGAACCTGAATCGCCAGCGGCATCAGCACCTTGTCGCCTTGCGTATAATATTTGCCCA
TAGTGAAAACGGGGGCGAAGAAGTTGTCCATATTGGCCACGTTTAAATCAAAACTGGTGAAACTCACCCA
GGGATTGGCTGAGACGAAAAACATATTCTCAATAAACCCTTTAGGGAAATAGGCCAGGTTTTCACCGTAA
CACGCCACATCTTGCGAATATATGTGTAGAAACTGCCGGAAATCGTCGTGGTATTCACTCCAGAGCGATG
AAAACGTTTCAGTTTGCTCATGGAAAACGGTGTAACAAGGGTGAACACTATCCCATATCACCAGCTCACC
GTCTTTCATTGCCATACGGAACTCCGGATGAGCATTCATCAGGCGGGCAAGAATGTGAATAAAGGCCGGA
TAAAACTTGTGCTTATTTTTCTTTACGGTCTTTAAAAAGGCCGTAATATCCAGCTGAACGGTCTGGTTAT
AGGTACATTGAGTAACTGACTGAAATGCCTCAAAATGTTCTTTACGATGCCATTGGGATATATCAACGGT
GGTATATCCAGTGATTTTTTTCTCCATTTTAGCTTCCTTAGCTCCTGAAAATCTCGATAACTCAAAAAAT
ACGCCCGGTAGTGATCTTATTTCATTATGGTGAAAGTTGGAACCTCTTACGTGCCAGGCCAAATAGGCCG
TTCAGATCCTTCCGTATTTAGCCAGTATGTTCTCTAGTGTGGTTCGTTGTTTTTGCGTGAGCCATGAGAA
CGAACCATTGAGATCATGCTTACTTTGCATGTCACTCAAAAATTTTGCCTCAAAACTGGTGAGCTGAATT
TTTGCAGTTAAAGCATCGTGTAGTGTTTTTCTTAGTCCGTTACGTAGGTAGGAATCTGATGTAATGGTTG
TTGGTATTTTGTCACCATTCATTTTTATCTGGTTGTTCTCAAGTTCGGTTACGAGATCCATTTGTCTATC
TAGTTCAACTTGGAAAATCAACGTATCAGTCGGGCGGCCTCGCTTATCAACCACCAATTTCATATTGCTG
TAAGTGTTTAAATCTTTACTTATTGGTTTCAAAACCCATTGGTTAAGCCTTTTAAACTCATGGTAGTTAT
TTTCAAGCATTAACATGAACTTAAATTCATCAAGGCTAATCTCTATATTTGCCTTGTGAGTTTTCTTTTG
TGTTAGTTCTTTTAATAACCACTCATAAATCCTCATAGAGTATTTGTTTTCAAAAGACTTAACATGTTCC
AGATTATATTTTATGAATTTTTTTAACTGGAAAAGATAAGGCAATATCTCTTCACTAAAAACTAATTCTA
ATTTTTCGCTTGAGAACTTGGCATAGTTTGTCCACTGGAAAATCTTAAAGCCTTTAACCAAAGGATTCCT
GATTTCCACAGTTCTCGTCATCAGCTCTCTGGTTGCTTTAGCTAATACACCATAAGCATTTTCCCTACTG
ATGTTCATCATCTGAGCGTATTGGTTATAAGTGAACGATACCGTCCGTTCTTTCCTTGTAGGGTTTTCAA
TCGTGGGGTTGAGTAGTGCCACACAGCATAAAATTAGCTTGGTTTCATGCTCCGTTAAGTCATAGCGACT
AATCGCTAGTTCATTTGCTTTGAAAACAACTAATTCAGACATACATCTCAATTGGTCTAGGTGATTTTAA
TCACTATACCAATTGAGATGGGCTAGTCAATGATAATTACTAGTCCTTTTCCTTTGAGTTGTGGGTATCT
GTAAATTCTGCTAGACCTTTGCTGGAAAACTTGTAAATT
Features (pLannotate 1.2.2; 12 found; start..end, strand, type, name):
    628..672     +  terminator     rrnB T1 terminator: transcription terminator T1 from the E. coli rrnB gene
    695..1573    -  CDS            araC: L-arabinose regulatory protein; araC
   1719..1884    +  promoter       araBAD promoter: araBAD; promoter of the L-arabinose operon of E. coli; the araC regulatory gene is transcribed in the opposite direction (Guzman et al., 1995)
   1932..2186    +  CDS            rpsT: RS20_ACIB5 - Experimental evidence at protein level: Swiss-Prot protein existence level 1. Binds directly to 16S ribosomal RNA. From Acinetobacter baumannii (strain AB0057).
   2227..2466    +  CDS            rpsP: RS16_ECOLI - Experimental evidence at protein level: Swiss-Prot protein existence level 1. In-frame fusions with the ribosome maturation factor rimM suppress mutations in the latter (probably due to increased rimM expression) and are found in translationally active 70S ribosomes. From Escherichia coli (strain K12).
   2504..4093    +  CDS            rpsA: RS1_ECOLI - Also known as ssyF. Experimental evidence at protein level: Swiss-Prot protein existence level 1. In case of infection by bacteriophage T4, plays a significant role in substrate choice by viral endoribonuclease RegB. From Escherichia coli (strain K12).
   4203..4463    +  CDS            rpsO: RS15_ECOLI - Also known as secC. Experimental evidence at protein level: Swiss-Prot protein existence level 1. In the E.coli 70S ribosome it has been modeled (PubMed:12809609) to contact the 23S rRNA of the 50S subunit forming part of bridge B4. In the two 3.5 A resolved ribosome structures (PubMed:16272117) there are minor differences between side-chain conformations. From Escherichia coli (strain K12).
   4501..4532    -  terminator     tonB terminator: bidirectional E. coli tonB-P14 transcription terminator
   4548..5207    -  CDS            CmR: chloramphenicol acetyltransferase; cat; confers resistance to chloramphenicol
   5208..5305    -  promoter       cat promoter: promoter of the E. coli cat gene encoding chloramphenicol acetyltransferase
   5322..6272    -  CDS            Rep101: RepA protein needed for replication with the pSC101 origin; rep101
   6320..133     -  rep_origin     pSC101 ori (across the origin): low-copy replication origin that requires the Rep101 protein
