[The description below was written by a language model from this plasmid's Addgene catalogue record and pLannotate feature annotations shown in this document.]
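Description:
pAB184e2 is a 6,409 nt bacterial expression plasmid for synthetic biology work in E. coli, built on a pSC101 backbone. It replicates from the pSC101 origin together with the plasmid-encoded Rep101 (RepA) initiator protein, and is selected with chloramphenicol through a chloramphenicol acetyltransferase gene driven by its native cat promoter. The pSC101 origin is conventionally a low-copy replicon, whereas the catalogue entry lists the plasmid as high copy. The record does not explain this difference, for example by noting a copy-number variant of Rep101.

The payload is a four-gene operon encoding the small-subunit ribosomal proteins S20 (rpsT), S16 (rpsP), S1 (rpsA) and S15 (rpsO), which the catalogue attributes to M. minutulum. The automated annotation labels these reading frames by their closest reference homologues from E. coli and Acinetobacter baumannii. These labels reflect sequence similarity rather than the source organism. The genes lie in tandem on the same strand downstream of the araBAD promoter, with the araC regulator transcribed divergently, so expression of the whole cluster should be inducible with L-arabinose and repressed in its absence. An rrnB T1 terminator sits upstream of the araC/araBAD module and insulates it from read-through. The bidirectional tonB terminator follows rpsO and separates the operon from the convergently oriented resistance marker.

The stated purpose is to express heterologous ribosomal proteins. The associated work concerns engineering heterologous ribosomes in E. coli through orthogonal translation. The plasmid is therefore presumably used to supply cognate 16S rRNA-binding proteins alongside a foreign rRNA, although the record does not name a partner construct.
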