Addgene plasmid #156362: pAB184e2
Purpose: Expresses heterlogous ribosomal proteins
Depositing lab: Ahmed Badran. Depositing organization: Broad Institute. Publication: Orthogonal translation enables heterologous ribosome engineering in E. coli. Kolber NS, Fattal R, Bratulic S, Carver GD, Badran AH. Nat Commun. 2021 Jan 26;12(1):599. doi: 10.1038/s41467-020-20759-z. PubMed 33500394.
Backbone
  Vector backbone: pSC101
  Vector type: Synthetic Biology
Growth in bacteria
  Bacterial resistance: Chloramphenicol, 25 μg/mL
  Growth temperature: 37°C
  Growth strain: NEB Turbos
  Copy number: High Copy
Gene/Insert
  Gene/Insert name: S20, S16, S1, S15 ribosomal genes
  Species: M. minutulum
  Cloning method: Ligation Independent Cloning
Terms and licenses: Academic/Nonprofit Terms; Industry Terms: Not Available to Industry
How to cite: pAB184e2 was a gift from Ahmed Badran (Addgene plasmid # 156362 ; http://n2t.net/addgene:156362 ; RRID:Addgene_156362)
